>Addgene plasmid #181702 | pVRC8400-SARS-CoV-2-RBD-SD1-C.37-AVI | addgene full sequence | sequence record 354501 | Addgene NGS Result
TCGCGCGTTTCGGTGATGACGGTGAAAACCTCTGACACATGCAGCTCCCGGAGACGGTCACAGCTTGTCT
GTAAGCGGATGCCGGGAGCAGACAAGCCCGTCAGGGCGCGTCAGCGGGTGTTGGCGGGTGTCGGGGCTGG
CTTAACTATGCGGCATCAGAGCAGATTGTACTGAGAGTGCACCATATGCGGTGTGAAATACCGCACAGAT
GCGTAAGGAGAAAATACCGCATCAGATTGGCTATTGGCCATTGCATACGTTGTATCCATATCATAATATG
TACATTTATATTGGCTCATGTCCAACATTACCGCCATGTTGACATTGATTATTGACTAGTTATTAATAGT
AATCAATTACGGGGTCATTAGTTCATAGCCCATATATGGAGTTCCGCGTTACATAACTTACGGTAAATGG
CCCGCCTGGCTGACCGCCCAACGACCCCCGCCCATTGACGTCAATAATGACGTATGTTCCCATAGTAACG
CCAATAGGGACTTTCCATTGACGTCAATGGGTGGAGTATTTACGGTAAACTGCCCACTTGGCAGTACATC
AAGTGTATCATATGCCAAGTACGCCCCCTATTGACGTCAATGACGGTAAATGGCCCGCCTGGCATTATGC
CCAGTACATGACCTTATGGGACTTTCCTACTTGGCAGTACATCTACGTATTAGTCATCGCTATTACCATG
GTGATGCGGTTTTGGCAGTACATCAATGGGCGTGGATAGCGGTTTGACTCACGGGGATTTCCAAGTCTCC
ACCCCATTGACGTCAATGGGAGTTTGTTTTGGCACCAAAATCAACGGGACTTTCCAAAATGTCGTAACAA
CTCCGCCCCATTGACGCAAATGGGCGGTAGGCGTGTACGGTGGGAGGTCTATATAAGCAGAGCTCGTTTA
GTGAACCGTCAGATCGCCTGGAGACGCCATCCACGCTGTTTTGACCTCCATAGAAGACACCGGGACCGAT
CCAGCCTCCATCGGCTCGCATCTCTCCTTCACGCGCCCGCCGCCCTACCTGAGGCCGCCATCCACGCCGG
TTGAGTCGCGTTCTGCCGCCTCCCGCCTGTGGTGCCTCCTGAACTGCGTCCGCCGTCTAGGTAAGTTTAA
AGCTCAGGTCGAGACCGGGCCTTTGTCCGGCGCTCCCTTGGAGCCTACCTAGACTCAGCCGGCTCTCCAC
GCTTTGCCTGACCCTGCTTGCTCAACTCTAGTTAACGGTGGAGGGCAGTGTAGTCTGAGCAGTACTCGTT
GCTGCCGCGCGCGCCACCAGACATAATAGCTGACAGACTAACAGACTGTTCCTTTCCATGGGTCTTTTCT
GCAGTCACCGTCGTCGACACGTGTGATCAGATATCGCGGCCGCTCTAGACCACCATGGGATGGTCATGTA
TCATCCTTTTTCTAGTAGCAACTGCAACCGGTGTACATTCCGCACCAGAGCTGCTGGGAGGACCTAGCGT
GTTCCTGTTTCCCCCTAAGCCTAAGGACACCCTGATGATCAGCCGGACCCCAGAGGTGACATGCGTGGTG
GTGGACGTGTCCCACGAGGACCCCGAGGTGAAGTTCAACTGGTACGTGGATGGCGTGGAGGTGCACAATG
CCAAGACCAAGCCAAGGGAGGAGCAGTACAACTCTACCTATCGCGTGGTGAGCGTGCTGACAGTGCTGCA
CCAGGACTGGCTGAACGGCAAGGAGTACAAGTGTAAGGTGTCTAATAAGGCCCTGCCTGCCCCAATCGAG
AAGACCATCAGCAAGGCAAAGGGACAGCCAAGGGAGCCTCAGGTGTATACCCTGCCACCCAGCCGCGACG
AGCTGACAAAGAACCAGGTGTCCCTGTACTGCCTGGTGAAGGGCTTCTATCCTTCCGATATCGCCGTGGA
GTGGGAGTCTAATGGCCAGCCAGAGAACAATTACAAGACCACACCTCCAGTGCTGGACTCCGATGGCTCT
TTCTTTCTGTATTCCAAGCTGACCGTGGATAAGAGCCGGTGGCAGCAGGGCAACGTGTTTAGCTGTTCCG
TGATGCACGAGGCCCTGCACAATCACTACACACAGAAGTCTCTGAGCCTGTCCCCCGGCAAGGGAGGAGG
AGGCAGCGGCGGAGGAGGCTCCGGAGGCGGCGGCTCTGGCGGCGGCGGCAGCGCCCCTGAACTGCTGGGA
GGACCAAGCGTGTTCCTGTTTCCACCTAAGCCCAAAGATACCCTGATGATCTCCAGGACCCCTGAAGTCA
CCTGCGTGGTCGTGGACGTGTCTCATGAGGACCCCGAAGTCAAGTTCAACTGGTACGTGGACGGAGTCGA
AGTCCATAACGCCAAGACCAAGCCTAGAGAAGAGCAGTACAACTCCACCTATAGAGTGGTGTCTGTGCTG
ACAGTGCTGCATCAGGATTGGCTGAATGGCAAGGAATATAAGTGTAAGGTGAGCAATAAGGCCCTGCCCG
CCCCTATCGAGAAGACCATCTCTAAAGCCAAAGGACAGCCAAGGGAGCCACAGGTGTATACACTGCCACC
CAGCCGGGACGAGCTGACCAAGAACCAGGTGAGCCTGACATGTCTGGTCAAGGGCTTCTACCCCAGTGAC
ATTGCTGTGGAGTGGGAGTCCAATGGCCAGCCTGAGAACAATTATAAAACTACCCCACCAGTGCTGGACA
GCGATGGCTCCTTCTTTCTGACCAGCAAGCTGACAGTGGATAAGTCCCGCTGGCAGCAGGGAAACGTGTT
TTCTTGTAGCGTGATGCATGAGGCCCTGCATAACCACTACACCCAGAAGTCCCTGTCTCTGAGCCCAGGC
AAGGGAGGCAGCGGAGGCGGAGGCAGCGGAGGCCTGGAGGTGCTGTTTCAGGGCCCTCGGGTGCAGCCTA
CAGAGAGCATCGTGCGATTTCCAAACATTACCAACCTCTGCCCCTTCGGCGAGGTGTTTAACGCCACAAG
ATTTGCCTCCGTTTACGCCTGGAATAGAAAGAGAATCAGCAATTGTGTGGCCGACTACTCCGTGCTGTAT
AACAGCGCCTCTTTCAGCACCTTCAAGTGCTACGGCGTTTCCCCAACAAAGCTGAATGACCTGTGCTTCA
CCAACGTGTACGCCGACTCCTTCGTAATTAGAGGCGATGAGGTGCGGCAGATCGCACCAGGCCAGACCGG
TAAGATCGCTGACTACAACTATAAGCTGCCTGATGATTTTACAGGCTGCGTGATCGCCTGGAACTCTAAC
AACCTGGATAGCAAGGTGGGCGGCAACTACAACTACCAGTACCGGCTGTTTCGCAAGTCTAACCTGAAAC
CTTTCGAGAGAGACATCTCCACAGAGATCTACCAGGCCGGTTCTACACCTTGTAACGGGGTGGAAGGCTT
CAACTGTTACTCCCCTCTGCAAAGCTACGGCTTCCAGCCTACCAATGGAGTCGGCTACCAGCCATACCGG
GTGGTCGTGCTGTCCTTCGAGTTACTCCACGCCCCCGCCACCGTCTGCGGTCCTAAGAAGTCCACCAATC
TGGTTAAGAACAAATGCGTGAACTTCAACTTCAACGGCCTGACCGGGACCGGCGTGCTGACCGAAAGCAA
CAAAAAGTTCCTCCCCTTCCAGCAGTTCGGCCGTGATATCGCTGACACCACAGATGCCGTCAGAGATCCA
CAGACCCTGGAAATCCTGGATATTACACCCTGCTCCGGAGGAGGCCTGGTGCCACAGCAGAGCGGAGGCC
TGAACGACATCTTCGAGGCCCAGAAGATCGAGTGGCACGAGGGCTGATGAGGATCCAGATCTGCTGTGCC
TTCTAGTTGCCAGCCATCTGTTGTTTGCCCCTCCCCCGTGCCTTCCTTGACCCTGGAAGGTGCCACTCCC
ACTGTCCTTTCCTAATAAAATGAGGAAATTGCATCGCATTGTCTGAGTAGGTGTCATTCTATTCTGGGGG
GTGGGGTGGGGCAGGACAGCAAGGGGGAGGATTGGGAAGACAATAGCAGGCATGCTGGGGATGCGGTGGG
CTCTATGGGTACCCAGGTGCTGAAGAATTGACCCGGTTCCTCCTGGGCCAGAAAGAAGCAGGCACATCCC
CTTCTCTGTGACACACCCTGTCCACGCCCCTGGTTCTTAGTTCCAGCCCCACTCATAGGACACTCATAGC
TCAGGAGGGCTCCGCCTTCAATCCCACCCGCTAAAGTACTTGGAGCGGTCTCTCCCTCCCTCATCAGCCC
ACCAAACCAAACCTAGCCTCCAAGAGTGGGAAGAAATTAAAGCAAGATAGGCTATTAAGTGCAGAGGGAG
AGAAAATGCCTCCAACATGTGAGGAAGTAATGAGAGAAATCATAGAATTTTAAGGCCATGATTTAAGGCC
ATCATGGCCTTAATCTTCCGCTTCCTCGCTCACTGACTCGCTGCGCTCGGTCGTTCGGCTGCGGCGAGCG
GTATCAGCTCACTCAAAGGCGGTAATACGGTTATCCACAGAATCAGGGGATAACGCAGGAAAGAACATGT
GAGCAAAAGGCCAGCAAAAGGCCAGGAACCGTAAAAAGGCCGCGTTGCTGGCGTTTTTCCATAGGCTCCG
CCCCCCTGACGAGCATCACAAAAATCGACGCTCAAGTCAGAGGTGGCGAAACCCGACAGGACTATAAAGA
TACCAGGCGTTTCCCCCTGGAAGCTCCCTCGTGCGCTCTCCTGTTCCGACCCTGCCGCTTACCGGATACC
TGTCCGCCTTTCTCCCTTCGGGAAGCGTGGCGCTTTCTCATAGCTCACGCTGTAGGTATCTCAGTTCGGT
GTAGGTCGTTCGCTCCAAGCTGGGCTGTGTGCACGAACCCCCCGTTCAGCCCGACCGCTGCGCCTTATCC
GGTAACTATCGTCTTGAGTCCAACCCGGTAAGACACGACTTATCGCCACTGGCAGCAGCCACTGGTAACA
GGATTAGCAGAGCGAGGTATGTAGGCGGTGCTACAGAGTTCTTGAAGTGGTGGCCTAACTACGGCTACAC
TAGAAGAACAGTATTTGGTATCTGCGCTCTGCTGAAGCCAGTTACCTTCGGAAAAAGAGTTGGTAGCTCT
TGATCCGGCAAACAAACCACCGCTGGTAGCGGTGGTTTTTTTGTTTGCAAGCAGCAGATTACGCGCAGAA
AAAAAGGATCTCAAGAAGATCCTTTGATCTTTTCTACGGGGTCTGACGCTCAGTGGAACGAAAACTCACG
TTAAGGGATTTTGGTCATGAGATTATCAAAAAGGATCTTCACCTAGATCCTTTTAAATTAAAAATGAAGT
TTTAAATCAATCTAAAGTATATATGAGTAAACTTGGTCTGACAGTTACCAATGCTTAATCAGTGAGGCAC
CTATCTCAGCGATCTGTCTATTTCGTTCATCCATAGTTGCCTGACTCGGGGGGGGGGGGCGCTGAGGTCT
GCCTCGTGAAGAAGGTGTTGCTGACTCATACCAGGCCTGAATCGCCCCATCATCCAGCCAGAAAGTGAGG
GAGCCACGGTTGATGAGAGCTTTGTTGTAGGTGGACCAGTTGGTGATTTTGAACTTTTGCTTTGCCACGG
AACGGTCTGCGTTGTCGGGAAGATGCGTGATCTGATCCTTCAACTCAGCAAAAGTTCGATTTATTCAACA
AAGCCGCCGTCCCGTCAAGTCAGCGTAATGCTCTGCCAGTGTTACAACCAATTAACCAATTCTGATTAGA
AAAACTCATCGAGCATCAAATGAAACTGCAATTTATTCATATCAGGATTATCAATACCATATTTTTGAAA
AAGCCGTTTCTGTAATGAAGGAGAAAACTCACCGAGGCAGTTCCATAGGATGGCAAGATCCTGGTATCGG
TCTGCGATTCCGACTCGTCCAACATCAATACAACCTATTAATTTCCCCTCGTCAAAAATAAGGTTATCAA
GTGAGAAATCACCATGAGTGACGACTGAATCCGGTGAGAATGGCAAAAGCTTATGCATTTCTTTCCAGAC
TTGTTCAACAGGCCAGCCATTACGCTCGTCATCAAAATCACTCGCATCAACCAAACCGTTATTCATTCGT
GATTGCGCCTGAGCGAGACGAAATACGCGATCGCTGTTAAAAGGACAATTACAAACAGGAATCGAATGCA
ACCGGCGCAGGAACACTGCCAGCGCATCAACAATATTTTCACCTGAATCAGGATATTCTTCTAATACCTG
GAATGCTGTTTTCCCGGGGATCGCAGTGGTGAGTAACCATGCATCATCAGGAGTACGGATAAAATGCTTG
ATGGTCGGAAGAGGCATAAATTCCGTCAGCCAGTTTAGTCTGACCATCTCATCTGTAACATCATTGGCAA
CGCTACCTTTGCCATGTTTCAGAAACAACTCTGGCGCATCGGGCTTCCCATACAATCGATAGATTGTCGC
ACCTGATTGCCCGACATTATCGCGAGCCCATTTATACCCATATAAATCAGCATCCATGTTGGAATTTAAT
CGCGGCCTCGAGCAAGACGTTTCCCGTTGAATATGGCTCATAACACCCCTTGTATTACTGTTTATGTAAG
CAGACAGTTTTATTGTTCATGATGATATATTTTTATCTTGTGCAATGTAACATCAGAGATTTTGAGACAC
AACGTGGCTTTCCCCCCCCCCCCATTATTGAAGCATTTATCAGGGTTATTGTCTCATGAGCGGATACATA
TTTGAATGTATTTAGAAAAATAAACAAATAGGGGTTCCGCGCACATTTCCCCGAAAAGTGCCACCTGACG
TCTAAGAAACCATTATTATCATGACATTAACCTATAAAAATAGGCGTATCACGAGGCCCTTTCGTC
Features (pLannotate 1.2.2; 15 found; start..end, strand, type, name):
    137..235     +  misc_feature   bom (fragment): basis of mobility region from pBR322
    321..700     +  enhancer       CMV enhancer: human cytomegalovirus immediate early enhancer
    701..904     +  promoter       CMV promoter: human cytomegalovirus (CMV) immediate early promoter
    993..1220    +  LTR            5' LTR (truncated) (fragment): truncated 5' long terminal repeat (LTR) from human T-cell leukemia virus (HTLV) type 1
   1224..1334    +  intron         CMV intron (fragment): modified intron A from human cytomegalovirus
   1385..1453    +  CDS            Ighv1-61 (fragment): HVM05_MOUSE - Also known as Igh-VJ558. Experimental evidence at protein level: Swiss-Prot protein existence level 1. From Mus musculus (Mouse).
   1787..2803    +  CDS            IGHG1: IGHG1_HUMAN - Experimental evidence at protein level: Swiss-Prot protein existence level 1. Constant region of immunoglobulin heavy chains. Immunoglobulins, also known as antibodies, are membrane-bound or secreted glycoproteins produced by B lymphocytes. In the recognition phase of humoral immunity, the membrane-bound immunoglobulins serve as receptors which, upon binding of a specific antigen, trigger the clonal expansion and differentiation of B lymphocytes into immunoglobulins- secreting plasma cells. Secreted immunoglobulins mediate the effector phase of humoral immunity, which results in
   2858..3685    +  CDS            S (fragment): SPIKE_SARS2 - Experimental evidence at protein level: Swiss-Prot protein existence level 1. [Spike glycoprotein]: May down-regulate host tetherin (BST2) by lysosomal degradation, thereby counteracting its antiviral activity. From Severe acute respiratory syndrome coronavirus 2 (2019-nCoV) (SARS-CoV-2).
   3774..3998    +  polyA_signal   bGH poly(A) signal: bovine growth hormone polyadenylation signal
   4536..5124    -  rep_origin     ori: high-copy-number ColE1/pMB1/pBR322/pUC origin of replication
   5296..5367    -  CDS            bla(M) (fragment): β-lactamase lacking the signal sequence; bla(M); allows cytosolic expression of β-lactamase
   5379..5525    -  CDS            TRA2_ECOLX (fragment): Protein predicted: Swiss-Prot protein existence level 4. Required for transposition of transposon Tn903. From Escherichia coli.
   5666..6481    -  CDS            KanR: aminoglycoside phosphotransferase; aph(3')-Ia; confers resistance to kanamycin in bacteria or G418 (Geneticin®) in eukaryotes
   6604..6691    -  promoter       AmpR promoter (fragment): bla
   6786..35      +  CDS            rop (fragment) (across the origin): Rop protein, which maintains plasmids at low copy number; rop
