[The description below was written by a language model from this plasmid's Addgene catalogue record and pLannotate feature annotations shown in this document.]
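Description:
pVRC8400-SARS-CoV-2-RBD-SD1-C.37-AVI is a 6.8 kb mammalian expression plasmid built on the pVRC8400 backbone. It produces a secreted, tagged fragment of the SARS-CoV-2 spike glycoprotein. In bacteria it is propagated through a high-copy ColE1/pUC-type origin and selected with kanamycin via the aph(3')-Ia gene. The short annotated fragments of bla, rop, bom and a Tn903 transposase appear to be backbone remnants rather than functional elements.

The expression cassette uses the human CMV immediate-early enhancer and promoter, followed by a truncated HTLV-1 LTR segment and a modified CMV intron A fragment. These 5' leader elements are generally included to boost transcript processing and expression, and the cassette ends in a bovine growth hormone polyadenylation signal. The open reading frame begins with a short match to a mouse immunoglobulin heavy-chain variable gene, which most likely serves as the secretion signal, although the record does not say so. Next comes human IgG1 constant-region sequence corresponding to the single-chain Fc (scFc), an HRV3C protease cleavage site, and then the spike fragment covering the receptor-binding domain and subdomain 1 (RBD-SD1). This fragment carries the L452Q and F490S substitutions of the C.37 variant and ends in a C-terminal AVI tag. The HRV3C site and AVI tag are listed in the catalogue fields but are not annotated in the feature table.

This layout suggests Fc-based capture of the secreted fusion, release of the antigen by HRV3C cleavage, and site-specific biotinylation at the AVI tag. The associated publication describes such constructs as molecular probes of spike subdomains across SARS-CoV-2 variants.
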