Addgene plasmid #181702: pVRC8400-SARS-CoV-2-RBD-SD1-C.37-AVI
Purpose: Expresses SARS-CoV-2 RBD-SD1 domain from the C.37 variant with single chain Fc, HRV3C protease cleavage site, and AVI tag
Depositing lab: Peter Kwong. Depositing organization: National Institute of Allergy and Infectious Diseases (NIAID). Publication: Molecular probes of spike ectodomain and its subdomains for SARS-CoV-2 variants, Alpha through Omicron. Teng IT, Nazzari AF, Choe M, Liu T, Oliveira de Souza M, Petrova Y, Tsybovsky Y, Wang S, Zhang B, Artamonov M, Madan B, Huang A, Lopez Acevedo SN, Pan X, Ruckwardt TJ, DeKosky BJ, Mascola JR, Misasi J, Sullivan NJ, Zhou T, Kwong PD. PLoS One. 2022 May 24;17(5):e0268767. doi: 10.1371/journal.pone.0268767. eCollection 2022. PubMed 35609088.
Backbone
  Vector backbone: pVRC8400
  Vector type: Mammalian Expression
Growth in bacteria
  Bacterial resistance: Kanamycin, 50 μg/mL
  Growth temperature: 37°C
  Growth strain: DH5alpha
  Copy number: Unknown
Gene/Insert
  Gene/Insert name: SARS-CoV-2-RBD-SD1-C.37
  Mutation: L452Q, F490S
  Entrez Gene: S (a.k.a. GU280_gp02, spike glycoprotein)
  Tag / fusion protein: scFc (N terminal on insert); HRV3C (N terminal on insert); AVI (C terminal on insert)
Terms and licenses: Academic/Nonprofit Terms; Industry Terms: Not Available to Industry
Depositor comments: Please visit https://www.biorxiv.org/content/10.1101/2021.12.29.474491v1 for bioRxiv preprint.
How to cite: pVRC8400-SARS-CoV-2-RBD-SD1-C.37-AVI was a gift from Peter Kwong (Addgene plasmid # 181702 ; http://n2t.net/addgene:181702 ; RRID:Addgene_181702)
